>Addgene plasmid #74995 | pBCC155 | depositor full sequence | sequence record 167550 | pBCC155 sequence 3685 bps
CTCAGAAGACCAGAGGGCTATTGAGACTTTTCAACAAAGGGTAATATCGGGAAACCTCCTCGGATTCCAT
TGCCCAGCTATCTGTCACTTCATCGAAAGGACAGTAGAAAAGGAAGGTGGCTCCTACAAATGCCATCATT
GCGATAAAGGAAAGGCTATCGTTCAAGATGCCTCTACCGACAGTGGTCCCAAAGATGGACCCCCACCCAC
GAGGAACATCGTGGAAAAAGAAGACGTTCCAACCACGTCTTCAAAGCAAGTGGATTGATGTGATATCTCC
ACTGACGTAAGGGATGACGCACAATCCCACTATCCTTCGCAAGACCCTTCCTCTATATAAGGAAGTTCAT
TTCATTTGGAGAGGACAGGCTTCTTGAGATCCTTCAACAATTACCAACAACAACAAACAACAAACAACAT
TACAATTACTATTTACAATTACAGTCGACTCTAGAGGATCCATGGCCGACAAGCAGAAGAACGGCATCAA
GGCCAACTTCAAGATCCGCCACAACATCGAGGACGGCAGCGTGCAGCTCGCCGACCACTACCAGCAGAAC
ACCCCCATCGGCGACGGCCCCGTGCTGCTGCCCGACAACCACTACCTGAGCACCCAGTCCGCCCTGAGCA
AAGACCCCAACGAGAAGCGCGATCACATGGTCCTGCTGGAGTTCGTGACCGCCGCCGGGATCACTCTCGG
CATGGACGAGCTGTACAAGTAAAGCGGCCGCCCGGCTGCAGATCGTTCAAACATTTGGCAATAAAGTTTC
TTAAGATTGAATCCTGTTGCCGGTCTTGCGATGATTATCATATAATTTCTGTTGAATTACGTTAAGCATG
TAATAATTAACATGTAATGCATGACGTTATTTATGAGATGGGTTTTTATGATTAGAGTCCCGCAATTATA
CATTTAATACGCGATAGAAAACAAAATATAGCGCGCAAACTAGGATAAATTATCGCGCGCGGTGTCATCT
ATGTTACTAGATCCGATGATAAGCTGTCAAACATGAGAATTCGTAATCATGTCATAGCTGTTTCCTGTGT
GAAATTGTTATCCGCTCACAATTCCACACAACATACGAGCCGGAAGCATAAAGTGTAAAGCCTGGGGTGC
CTAATGAGTGAGCTAACTCACATTAATTGCGTTGCGCTCACTGCCCGCTTTCCAGTCGGGAAACCTGTCG
TGCCAGCTGCATTAATGAATCGGCCAACGCGCGGGGAGAGGCGGTTTGCGTATTGGGCGCTCTTCCGCTT
CCTCGCTCACTGACTCGCTGCGCTCGGTCGTTCGGCTGCGGCGAGCGGTATCAGCTCACTCAAAGGCGGT
AATACGGTTATCCACAGAATCAGGGGATAACGCAGGAAAGAACATGTGAGCAAAAGGCCAGCAAAAGGCC
AGGAACCGTAAAAAGGCCGCGTTGCTGGCGTTTTTCCATAGGCTCCGCCCCCCTGACGAGCATCACAAAA
ATCGACGCTCAAGTCAGAGGTGGCGAAACCCGACAGGACTATAAAGATACCAGGCGTTTCCCCCTGGAAG
CTCCCTCGTGCGCTCTCCTGTTCCGACCCTGCCGCTTACCGGATACCTGTCCGCCTTTCTCCCTTCGGGA
AGCGTGGCGCTTTCTCATAGCTCACGCTGTAGGTATCTCAGTTCGGTGTAGGTCGTTCGCTCCAAGCTGG
GCTGTGTGCACGAACCCCCCGTTCAGCCCGACCGCTGCGCCTTATCCGGTAACTATCGTCTTGAGTCCAA
CCCGGTAAGACACGACTTATCGCCACTGGCAGCAGCCACTGGTAACAGGATTAGCAGAGCGAGGTATGTA
GGCGGTGCTACAGAGTTCTTGAAGTGGTGGCCTAACTACGGCTACACTAGAAGAACAGTATTTGGTATCT
GCGCTCTGCTGAAGCCAGTTACCTTCGGAAAAAGAGTTGGTAGCTCTTGATCCGGCAAACAAACCACCGC
TGGTAGCGGTGGTTTTTTTGTTTGCAAGCAGCAGATTACGCGCAGAAAAAAAGGATCTCAAGAAGATCCT
TTGATCTTTTCTACGGGGTCTGACGCTCAGTGGAACGAAAACTCACGTTAAGGGATTTTGGTCATGAGAT
TATCAAAAAGGATCTTCACCTAGATCCTTTTAAATTAAAAATGAAGTTTTAAATCAATCTAAAGTATATA
TGAGTAAACTTGGTCTGACAGTTACCAATGCTTAATCAGTGAGGCACCTATCTCAGCGATCTGTCTATTT
CGTTCATCCATAGTTGCCTGACTCCCCGTCGTGTAGATAACTACGATACGGGAGGGCTTACCATCTGGCC
CCAGTGCTGCAATGATACCGCGAGACCCACGCTCACCGGCTCCAGATTTATCAGCAATAAACCAGCCAGC
CGGAAGGGCCGAGCGCAGAAGTGGTCCTGCAACTTTATCCGCCTCCATCCAGTCTATTAATTGTTGCCGG
GAAGCTAGAGTAAGTAGTTCGCCAGTTAATAGTTTGCGCAACGTTGTTGCCATTGCTACAGGCATCGTGG
TGTCACGCTCGTCGTTTGGTATGGCTTCATTCAGCTCCGGTTCCCAACGATCAAGGCGAGTTACATGATC
CCCCATGTTGTGCAAAAAAGCGGTTAGCTCCTTCGGTCCTCCGATCGTTGTCAGAAGTAAGTTGGCCGCA
GTGTTATCACTCATGGTTATGGCAGCACTGCATAATTCTCTTACTGTCATGCCATCCGTAAGATGCTTTT
CTGTGACTGGTGAGTACTCAACCAAGTCATTCTGAGAATAGTGTATGCGGCGACCGAGTTGCTCTTGCCC
GGCGTCAATACGGGATAATACCGCGCCACATAGCAGAACTTTAAAAGTGCTCATCATTGGAAAACGTTCT
TCGGGGCGAAAACTCTCAAGGATCTTACCGCTGTTGAGATCCAGTTCGATGTAACCCACTCGTGCACCCA
ACTGATCTTCAGCATCTTTTACTTTCACCAGCGTTTCTGGGTGAGCAAAAACAGGAAGGCAAAATGCCGC
AAAAAAGGGAATAAGGGCGACACGGAAATGTTGAATACTCATACTCTTCCTTTTTCAATATTATTGAAGC
ATTTATCAGGGTTATTGTCTCATGAGCGGATACATATTTGAATGTATTTAGAAAAATAAACAAATAGGGG
TTCCGCGCACATTTCCCCGAAAAGTGCCACCTGACGTCTAAGAAACCATTATTATCATGACATTAACCTA
TAAAAATAGGCGTATCACGAGGCCCTTTCGTCTCGCGCGTTTCGGTGATGACGGTGAAAACCTCTGACAC
ATGCAGCTCCCGGAGACGGTCACAGCTTGTCTGTAAGCGGATGCCGGGAGCAGACAAGCCCGTCAGGGCG
CGTCAGCGGGTGTTGGCGGGTGTCGGGGCTGGCTTAACTATGCGGCATCAGAGCAGATTGTACTGAGAGT
GCACCATATGCGGTGTGAAATACCGCACAGATGCGTAAGGAGAAAATACCGCATCAGGCGCCATTCGCCA
TTCAGGCTGCGCAACTGTTGGGAAGGGCGATCGGTGCGGGCCTCTTCGCTATTACGCCAGCTGGCGAAAG
GGGGATGTGCTGCAAGGCGATTAAGTTGGGTAACGCCAGGGTTTTCCCAGTCACGACGTTGTAAAACGAC
GGCCAGTGCCAAGCTTGCATGCCTGCAGGCTCTAGAGGATCCCCC
Features (pLannotate 1.2.2; 17 found; start..end, strand, type, name):
     22..367     +  promoter       CaMV 35S promoter: strong constitutive promoter from cauliflower mosaic virus
    319..365     +  promoter       minimal CaMV 35S promoter: minimal 35S promoter from cauliflower mosaic virus
    387..442     +  misc_feature   TMV Ω: translational enhancer from the tobacco mosaic virus 5'-leader sequence (Gallie et al., 1988)
    444..461     -  misc_feature   MCS (fragment): pUC18/19 multiple cloning site
    461..722     +  CDS            EGFP (fragment): the original enhanced GFP (Yang et al., 1996) mammalian codon-optimized
    741..993     +  terminator     NOS terminator: nopaline synthase terminator and poly(A) signal
    994..1010    -  promoter       tet promoter (fragment): E. coli promoter for tetracycline efflux protein gene
   1055..1071    -  protein_bind   lac operator: The lac repressor binds to the lac operator to inhibit transcription in E. coli. This inhibition can be relieved by adding lactose or isopropyl-β-D-thiogalactopyranoside (IPTG). lac repressor encoded by lacI
   1079..1109    -  promoter       lac promoter: promoter for the E. coli lac operon
   1124..1145    -  protein_bind   CAP binding site: CAP binding activates transcription in the presence of cAMP. E. coli catabolite activator protein
   1158..1250    -  CDS            lacI (fragment): lac repressor; lacI; The lac repressor binds to the lac operator to inhibit transcription in E. coli. This inhibition can be relieved by adding lactose or isopropyl-β-D-thiogalactopyranoside (IPTG).
   1433..2021    -  rep_origin     ori: high-copy-number ColE1/pMB1/pBR322/pUC origin of replication
   2192..3052    -  CDS            AmpR: β-lactamase; bla; confers resistance to ampicillin, carbenicillin, and related antibiotics
   3053..3157    -  promoter       AmpR promoter: bla
   3252..3287    +  CDS            rop (fragment): Rop protein, which maintains plasmids at low copy number; rop
   3389..3488    +  misc_feature   bom (fragment): basis of mobility region from pBR322
   3494..3648    -  CDS            lacZα (fragment): LacZα fragment of β-galactosidase; lacZ fragment
