[The description below was written by a language model from this plasmid's Addgene catalogue record and pLannotate feature annotations shown in this document.]
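Description:
pBCC155 is an empty-backbone plant expression vector for bimolecular fluorescence complementation (BiFC), built to transiently express proteins fused to the C-terminal fragment of cyan fluorescent protein (called CC155). It derives from a CaMV35S-sGFP(S65T)-NOS plasmid in which the full-length sGFP coding region was replaced by the CFP fragment. The record gives the fragment boundaries inconsistently, as residues 155–238 in one field and 155–239 in another. The listed backbone size (4,180 bp) also differs from the deposited full sequence (3,685 nt), which is consistent with swapping a complete fluorescent protein gene for a short fragment.

In the annotated sequence, the expression cassette begins with the strong constitutive CaMV 35S promoter, followed by the tobacco mosaic virus Ω leader, a translational enhancer. A short remnant of a pUC-type multiple cloning site comes next and presumably serves as the insertion point for a gene of interest by restriction cloning. Directly downstream is a roughly 260-nt GFP-family coding fragment, which the annotation software labels as an EGFP fragment and which corresponds to the CFP C-terminal portion. The nopaline synthase (NOS) terminator supplies the polyadenylation signal.

The remainder is a pUC-like bacterial backbone with a high-copy ColE1/pMB1-type origin and a β-lactamase gene for ampicillin selection in E. coli, plus residual lac and pBR322-derived fragments. No T-DNA borders or plant selection marker are annotated, in keeping with transient rather than stable expression. A candidate protein fused to CC155 is co-expressed with a partner carrying a complementary N-terminal fluorescent protein fragment, and fluorescence is reconstituted if the two interact. According to the associated publication title, the system supports multicolour complementation to visualise two protein complexes at once in a single plant cell.
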