Addgene plasmid #74995: pBCC155
Purpose: (Empty Backbone) CFP-based BiFC vector for transient expression of CC (155-238) in plants
Depositing lab: Yutaka Kodama & Masamitsu Wada. Depositing organization: Kyushu University. Publication: Simultaneous visualization of two protein complexes in a single plant cell using multicolor fluorescence complementation analysis. Kodama Y, Wada M. Plant Mol Biol. 2009 May;70(1-2):211-7. doi: 10.1007/s11103-009-9467-0. Epub 2009 Feb 14. PubMed 19219406.
Backbone
  Vector backbone: CaMV35S- sGFP(S65T)-NOS vector
  Backbone manufacturer: Chiu W
  Backbone size (bp): 4180
  Modifications to backbone: Replaced sGFP to 155-239 fragments of CFP
  Vector type: Plant Expression ; Reporter plasmid
  Promoter: CaMV35S
  Tag / fusion protein: CFP (155–239)/CC155
Growth in bacteria
  Bacterial resistance: Ampicillin, 100 μg/mL
  Growth temperature: 37°C
  Growth strain: DH5alpha
  Copy number: Unknown
Gene/Insert
  Cloning method: Restriction Enzyme
Terms and licenses: Academic/Nonprofit Terms; Industry Terms: Not Available to Industry
How to cite: pBCC155 was a gift from Yutaka Kodama & Masamitsu Wada (Addgene plasmid # 74995 ; http://n2t.net/addgene:74995 ; RRID:Addgene_74995)
