>Addgene plasmid #74995 | pBCC155 | addgene partial sequence | sequence record 156450 | 35S-promoter 5'-CTATCCTTCGCAAGACCCTTC-3'
AGGACAGGCTTCTTGAGATCCTTCAACAATTACCAACAACAACAAACAACAAACAACATTACAATTACTA
TTTACAATTACAGTCGACTCTAGAGGATCCATGGCCGACAAGCAGAAGAACGGCATCAAGGCCAACTTCA
AGATCCGCCACAACATCGAGGACGGCAGCGTGCAGCTCGCCGACCACTACCAGCAGAACACCCCCATCGG
CGACGGCCCCGTGCTGCTGCCCGACAACCACTACCTGAGCACCCAGTCCGCCCTGAGCAAAGACCCCAAC
GAGAAGCGCGATCACATGGTCCTGCTGGAGTTCGTGACCGCCGCCGGGATCACTCTCGGCATGGACGAGC
TGTACAAGTAAAGCGGCCGCCCGGCTGCAGATCGTTCAAACATTTGGCAATAAAGTTTCTTAAGATTGAA
TCCTGTTGCCGGTCTTGCGATGATTATCATATAATTTCTGTTGAATTACGTTAAGCATGTAATAATTAAC
ATGTAATGCATGACGTTATTTATGAGATGGGTTTTTATGATTAGAGTCCCGCAATTATACATTTAATACG
CGATAGAAAACAAAATATAGCGCGCAAACTAGGATAAATTATCGCGCGCGGTGTCATCTATGTTACTAGA
TCCGATGATAAGCTGTCAAACATGAGAATTCGTAATCATGTCATAGCTGTTTCCTGTGTGAAATTGTTAT
CCGCTCACAATTCCACACAACATACGAGCCGGAAGCATAAAGTGTAAAGCCTGGGGTGCCTAATGAGTGA
GCTAACTCACATTAATTGCGTTGCGCTCACTGCCCGCTTTCCAGTCGGGAAACCTGTCGTGCCAGCTGCA
TTAATGAATCGGCCAACGCGCGGGGAGAGGCGGTTTGCGTATTGGGCGCTCTTCCGCTTCCTCGCTCACT
GACTCGCTGCGCTCGGTCGTTCGGCTGCGGCGAGCGGTATCAGCTCACTCAAAGGCGGTAATACGGTTAT
CCACAGAATCAGGGGATA
