>Addgene plasmid #74995 | pBCC155 | addgene partial sequence | sequence record 156497 | NOSterm-R 5'-attgccaaatgtttgaacga-3'
TGTACAGCTCGTCCATGCCGAGAGTGATCCCGGCGGCGGTCACGAACTCCAGCAGGACCATGTGATCGCG
CTTCTCGTTGGGGTCTTTGCTCAGGGCGGACTGGGTGCTCAGGTAGTGGTTGTCGGGCAGCAGCACGGGG
CCGTCGCCGATGGGGGTGTTCTGCTGGTAGTGGTCGGCGAGCTGCACGCTGCCGTCCTCGATGTTGTGGC
GGATCTTGAAGTTGGCCTTGATGCCGTTCTTCTGCTTGTCGGCCATGGATCCTCTAGAGTCGACTGTAAT
TGTAAATAGTAATTGTAATGTTGTTTGTTGTTTGTTGTTGTTGGTAATTGTTGAAGGATCTCAAGAAGCC
TGTCCTCTCCAAATGAAATGAACTTCCTTATATAGAGGAAGGGTCTTGCGAAGGATAGTGGGATTGTGCG
TCATCCCTTACGTCAGTGGAGATATCACATCAATCCACTTGCTTTGAAGACGTGGTTGGAACGTCTTCTT
TTTCCACGATGTTCCTCGTGGGTGGGGGTCCATCTTTGGGACCACTGTCGGTAGAGGCATCTTGAACGAT
AGCCTTTCCTTTATCGCAATGATGGCATTTGTAGGAGCCACCTTCCTTTTCTACTGTCCTTTCGATGAAG
TGACAGATAGCTGGGCAATGGAATCCGAGGAGGTTTCCCGATATTACCCTTTGTTGAAAAGTCTCAATAG
CCCTCTGGTCTTCTGAGGGGGGATCCTCTAGAGCCTGCAGGCATGCAAGCTTGGCACTGGCCGTCGTTTT
ACAACGTCGTGACTGGGAAAACCCTGGCGTTACCCAACTTAATCGCCTTGCAGCACATCCCCCTTTCGCC
AGCTGGCGTAATAGCGAAGAGGCCCGCACCGATCGCCCTTCCCAACAGTTGCGCAGCCTGAATGGCGAAT
GGCGCCTGATGCGGTATTT
